>Addgene plasmid | AiP14703 - pAAV-AiE2135m-minBG-iCre(R297T)-BGHpA (Alias: CN4703) | analyzer sequence | sequence record 453864
CCTGCAGGCAGCTGCGCGCTCGCTCGCTCACTGAGGCCGCCCGGGCAAAGCCCGGGCGTCGGGCGACCTT
TGGTCGCCCGGCCTCAGTGAGCGAGCGAGCGCGCAGAGAGGGAGTGGCCAACTCCATCACTAGGGGTTCC
TGCGGCCGCACGCGTTGTAAGAGTAATAATCGCCGGCGTCGGGAACATGGGGGTCAAGTGAGAGAGCCAG
GTGTCTCCAGCACTCAGCATGATATCTGACACAAATCAGACCCCTCACTTTTAACACTGTACCCTAAGAC
TTGGGGCACAGGCCAGGGACTTTCCGTTCTAGGCTCTCTGGCTCCTGCTTCTTGGATTCTGATCTCCGGT
CTTATCGACTTCATTTCCAAATTAGAGGTTTTTTGGAACCCAGGGGCTACCAGGCCAACCTGGAAGTCCG
ACTGCACATGCTGTATCCGTGACAGAGTTACAGAGAACAGGGACTGCCCTGAGTGGGACAGGCCGAAGAG
GGACTGCCAGAGAGGTACAGACCCCACCCCCACCTTTGTAAGCCTGATTGCCTACCCAGGCCACCACAAC
TCCATCCAGCTCTGTCCCCGCCTTTGTTCCTGAGTCTCCAAGGCCCCCTTTCCTGCCAAACAAAGCCCCC
AGCCACCCGACTGCCGCCCAACAGGCACCTGGGGCCTCTGGGCCTGGGAATCAAAGCCTGTTTTGCAAAG
GAGGCCCAGTGTTTGGAGAACACCCATCCCCTGCTGCCCGGTCCTTCAAAGAACCGGCATTGTTCTGCGC
TGAGAAGGCGCCTCTTGACGCGCTGGGCAGGGTCGGCTTGACGCTGGTGGACCTCTGATCTCAGGCCAGG
CCCCCAGCCACTTGGGGGGAGGGTGGACTTAGGGGCCAAAGAGGGAGCAACCTGTCCTTGGGGCACTGTG
GTCCTTCCTCATTCTCTGCCCACCCGAGTTCCCATCACCGAGTTCATTGAGACCCAGGCTCTTCTACCTG
GTGATCTGGACAAGGCAGGCCTCAGGAGGCACCAGGACAAGAGATGAGATAGCGGGCAGGATTTTAGTGA
CCATAACAGGTACGTCAGAGACTGCAAACGTATTAGGCCTCAGTGGCATGTAACTGTGATTCTAGTACTT
GGGATGCTGAGGCAGGAGAATCATGAGTTTGAAGTTAACCGGATCTTCAAGGCAAGACCCTGTCTCTAAA
TCATAGATCACAGGGGAGTGTGTGTTTGTGTGTGTGTGTGTGCGTGCGTGCGCGCATGCGCGTGTACACG
TGCGTGTGCATATGTATGCATGTTCTCATTTTACAGCTCACAGAGGCTAGAGAGGAAACTGGGCCCAGAG
CCCGGTTCAAGCTGTGAACTGACAGGCCCCGTTGGCTCTTTTATTTGTTGAAGAAATATTTCCCAATTAC
TTTCTTGTCCATTGTGGATTCCACTGCAAGCTAACATTAGTAAAGGCATTTAAATAAAAGTCTGCCCAGA
CACAAACTAAGGCCACAGAACTGGCTGTGGTGCCCAGGCGGGTCGTGAGGAGCCCAAATAACACTCAAAA
GCCACCTTTATTTGTCCTTCCCCTCTGCCAGTCACAGCATCATGAGCTTCTGGGGTGGTGTGTGTGTGGG
GGGGGTGTTAGTCTCACTCCTGTGGCACTGCAGAAGTCTCTCAAGGCACAGAGAGAGGGCAAGCAATGTG
TTCAAAGTCACCCAGAAACTGAGGTTAGATTGGAGCGGAGAGCCTCATCTCAGGAGCTCATTCTGTCCGG
TCCTCCCCTCAGATCACACTTCTGATCAAGTGGCACGGCAGACCTTCGCCGGCGGAGCTCGGGCTGGGCA
TAAAAGTCAGGGCAGAGCCATCTATTGCTTACATTTGCTTCTGGGATCCAGATCTTTCCAAGCTAGCCAC
CATGGTGCCCAAGAAGAAGAGGAAAGTCTCCAACCTGCTGACTGTGCACCAAAACCTGCCTGCCCTCCCT
GTGGATGCCACCTCTGATGAAGTCAGGAAGAACCTGATGGACATGTTCAGGGACAGGCAGGCCTTCTCTG
AACACACCTGGAAGATGCTCCTGTCTGTGTGCAGATCCTGGGCTGCCTGGTGCAAGCTGAACAACAGGAA
ATGGTTCCCTGCTGAACCTGAGGATGTGAGGGACTACCTCCTGTACCTGCAAGCCAGAGGCCTGGCTGTG
AAGACCATCCAACAGCACCTGGGCCAGCTCAACATGCTGCACAGGAGATCTGGCCTGCCTCGCCCTTCTG
ACTCCAATGCTGTGTCCCTGGTGATGAGGAGAATCAGAAAGGAGAATGTGGATGCTGGGGAGAGAGCCAA
GCAGGCCCTGGCCTTTGAACGCACTGACTTTGACCAAGTCAGATCCCTGATGGAGAACTCTGACAGATGC
CAGGACATCAGGAACCTGGCCTTCCTGGGCATTGCCTACAACACCCTGCTGCGCATTGCCGAAATTGCCA
GAATCAGAGTGAAGGACATCTCCCGCACCGATGGTGGGAGAATGCTGATCCACATTGGCAGGACCAAGAC
CCTGGTGTCCACAGCTGGTGTGGAGAAGGCCCTGTCCCTGGGGGTTACCAAGCTGGTGGAGAGATGGATC
TCTGTGTCTGGTGTGGCTGATGACCCCAACAACTACCTGTTCTGCCGGGTCAGAAAGAATGGTGTGGCTG
CCCCTTCTGCCACCTCCCAACTGTCCACCCGGGCCCTGGAAGGGATCTTTGAGGCCACCCACCGCCTGAT
CTATGGTGCCAAGGATGACTCTGGGCAGAGATACCTGGCCTGGTCTGGCCACTCTGCCAGAGTGGGTGCT
GCCACCGACATGGCCAGGGCTGGTGTGTCCATCCCTGAAATCATGCAGGCTGGTGGCTGGACCAATGTGA
ACATTGTGATGAACTACATCAGAAACCTGGACTCTGAGACTGGGGCCATGGTGAGGCTGCTCGAAGATGG
GGACTGAGGCGCGCCGAATTCAAGCTTCTCGAGAGATCTTCGACTGTGCCTTCTAGTTGCCAGCCATCTG
TTGTTTGCCCCTCCCCCGTGCCTTCCTTGACCCTGGAAGGTGCCACTCCCACTGTCCTTTCCTAATAAAA
TGAGGAAATTGCATCGCATTGTCTGAGTAGGTGTCATTCTATTCTGGGGGGTGGGGTGGGGCAGGACAGC
AAGGGGGAGGATTGGGAAGACAATAGCAGGCATGCACGTGCGGACCGAGCGGCCGCAGGAACCCCTAGTG
ATGGAGTTGGCCACTCCCTCTCTGCGCGCTCGCTCGCTCACTGAGGCCGGGCGACCAAAGGTCGCCCGAC
GCCCGGGCTTTGCCCGGGCGGCCTCAGTGAGCGAGCGAGCGCGCAGCTGCCTGCAGGGGCGCCTGATGCG
GTATTTTCTCCTTACGCATCTGTGCGGTATTTCACACCGCATA
[142 nt withheld, positions 3404-3545]
C
[141 nt withheld, positions 3547-3687]
CCTTTGACGTTGGAGTCCACGTTCTTT
[37 nt withheld, positions 3715-3751]
ACCCTATCTCGGGCTATTCTTTTGATTTATAAGGGATTTTGCCGATTTCGGCCTATTGGTTAAAAAATGA
GCTGATTTAACAAAAATTTAACGCGAATTTTAACAAAATATTAACGTTTACAATTTTATGGTGCACTCTC
AGTACAATCTGCTCTGATGCCGCATAGTTAAGCCAGCCCCGACACCCGCCAACACCCGCTGACGCGCCCT
GACGGGCTTGTCTGCTCCCGGCATCCGCTTACAGACAAGCTGTGACCGTCTCCGGGAGCTGCATGTGTCA
GAGGTTTTCACCGTCATCACCGAAACGCGCGAGACGAAAGGGCCTCGTGATACGCCTATTTTTATAGGTT
AATGTCATGATAATAATGGTTTCTTAGACGTCAGGTGGCACTTTTCGGGGAAATGTGCGCGGAACCCCTA
TTTGTTTATTTTTCTAAATACATTCAAATATGTATCCGCTCATGAGACAATAACCCTGATAAATGCTTCA
ATAATATTGAAAAAGGAAGAGTATGAGTATTCAACATTTCCGTGTCGCCCTTATTCCCTTTTTTGCGGCA
TTTTGCCTTCCTGTTTTTGCTCACCCAGAAACGCTGGTGAAAGTAAAAGATGCTGAAGATCAGTTGGGTG
CACGAGTGGGTTACATCGAACTGGATCTCAACAGCGGTAAGATCCTTGAGAGTTTTCGCCCCGAAGAACG
TTTTCCAATGATGAGCACTTTTAAAGTTCTGCTATGTGGCGCGGTATTATCCCGTATTGACGCCGGGCAA
GAGCAACTCGGTCGCCGCATACACTATTCTCAGAATGACTTGGTTGAGTACTCACCAGTCACAGAAAAGC
ATCTTACGGATGGCATGACAGTAAGAGAATTATGCAGTGCTGCCATAACCATGAGTGATAACACTGCGGC
CAACTTACTTCTGACAACGATCGGAGGACCGAAGGAGCTAACCGCTTTTTTGCACAACATGGGGGATCAT
GTAACTCGCCTTGATCGTTGGGAACCGGAGCTGAATGAAGCCATACCAAACGACGAGCGTGACACCACGA
TGCCTGTAGCAATGGCAACAACGTTGCGCAAACTATTAACTGGCGAACTACTTACTCTAGCTTCCCGGCA
ACAATTAATAGACTGGATGGAGGCGGATAAAGTTGCAGGACCACTTCTGCGCTCGGCCCTTCCGGCTGGC
TGGTTTATTGCTGATAAATCTGGAGCCGGTGAGCGTGGGTCTCGCGGTATCATTGCAGCACTGGGGCCAG
ATGGTAAGCCCTCCCGTATCGTAGTTATCTACACGACGGGGAGTCAGGCAACTATGGATGAACGAAATAG
ACAGATCGCTGAGATAGGTGCCTCACTGATTAAGCATTGGTAACTGTCAGACCAAGTTTACTCATATATA
CTTTAGATTGATTTAAAACTTCATTTTTAATTTAAAAGGATCTAGGTGAAGATCCTTTTTGATAATCTCA
TGACCAAAATCCCTTAACGTGAGTTTTCGTTCCACTGAGCGTCAGACCCCGTAGAAAAGATCAAAGGATC
TTCTTGAGATCCTTTTTTTCTGCGCGTAATCTGCTGCTTGCAAACAAAAAAACCACCGCTACCAGCGGTG
GTTTGTTTGCCGGATCAAGAGCTACCAACTCTTTTTCCGAAGGTAACTGGCTTCAGCAGAGCGCAGATAC
CAAATACTGTCCTTCTAGTGTAGCCGTAGTTAGGCCACCACTTCAAGAACTCTGTAGCACCGCCTACATA
CCTCGCTCTGCTAATCCTGTTACCAGTGGCTGCTGCCAGTGGCGATAAGTCGTGTCTTACCGGGTTGGAC
TCAAGACGATAGTTACCGGATAAGGCGCAGCGGTCGGGCTGAACGGGGGGTTCGTGCACACAGCCCAGCT
TGGAGCGAACGACCTACACCGAACTGAGATACCTACAGCGTGAGCTATGAGAAAGCGCCACGCTTCCCGA
AGGGAGAAAGGCGGACAGGTATCCGGTAAGCGGCAGGGTCGGAACAGGAGAGCGCACGAGGGAGCTTCCA
GGGGGAAACGCCTGGTATCTTTATAGTCCTGTCGGGTTTCGCCACCTCTGACTTGAGCGTCGATTTTTGT
GATGCTCGTCAGGGGGGCGGAGCCTATGGAAAAACGCCAGCAACGCGGCCTTTTTACGGTTCCTGGCCTT
TTGCTGGCCTTTTGCTCACATGT
Features (pLannotate 1.2.2; 12 found; start..end, strand, type, name):
      1..141     -  repeat_region  AAV2 ITR: inverted terminal repeat of adeno-associated virus serotype 2 inverted
   1121..1142    -  polyA_signal   hGH poly(A) signal (fragment): human growth hormone polyadenylation signal
   1919..2944    +  CDS            cre: RECR_BPP1 - Experimental evidence at protein level: Swiss-Prot protein existence level 1. Catalyzes site-specific recombination between two 34-base- pair LOXP sites. Its role is to maintain the phage genome as a monomeric unit-copy plasmid in the lysogenic state. From Escherichia phage P1 (Bacteriophage P1).
   2984..3095    +  polyA_signal   bGH poly(A) signal: bovine growth hormone polyadenylation signal
   3207..3347    +  repeat_region  AAV2 ITR: inverted terminal repeat of adeno-associated virus serotype 2 inverted
   3352..3403    -  misc_feature   bom (fragment): basis of mobility region from pBR322
   3422..3802    +  rep_origin     M13 ori (sequence partly withheld): M13 bacteriophage origin of replication; arrow indicates direction of (+) strand synthesis
   3878..3927    -  misc_feature   bom (fragment): basis of mobility region from pBR322
   4029..4064    -  CDS            rop (fragment): Rop protein, which maintains plasmids at low copy number; rop
   4159..4263    +  promoter       AmpR promoter: bla
   4264..5124    +  CDS            AmpR: β-lactamase; bla; confers resistance to ampicillin, carbenicillin, and related antibiotics
   5295..5883    +  rep_origin     ori: high-copy-number ColE1/pMB1/pBR322/pUC origin of replication
